Addgene plasmid #245323: pMV_AA101
Purpose: Cas9 CRISPRa positive control guide; targets CD274
Depositing lab: John Doench & David Root. Depositing organization: Broad Institute.
Backbone
  Vector backbone: pRDA_722
  Vector type: Lentiviral
Growth in bacteria
  Bacterial resistance: Ampicillin, 100 μg/mL
  Growth temperature: 37°C
  Growth strain: NEB Stable
  Copy number: High Copy
Gene/Insert
  Gene/Insert name: sgRNA CD274
  gRNA/shRNA sequence: Unspecified
  Species: Synthetic
  Mutation: None
  Entrez Gene: CD274 (a.k.a. ADMIO5, B7-H, B7H1, PD-L1, PDCD1L1, PDCD1LG1, PDL1, hPD-L1)
  Cloning method: Golden Gate
Terms and licenses: Academic/Nonprofit Terms; Industry Terms: Not Available to Industry
How to cite: pMV_AA101 was a gift from John Doench & David Root (Addgene plasmid # 245323 ; http://n2t.net/addgene:245323 ; RRID:Addgene_245323)
