[The description below was written by a language model from this plasmid's Addgene catalogue record and pLannotate feature annotations shown in this document.]
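Description:
pMV_AA101 is a lentiviral guide RNA plasmid built on the pRDA_722 backbone, intended as a positive control for Cas9-based CRISPR activation (CRISPRa). It carries a single sgRNA directed at human CD274 (PD-L1), installed by Golden Gate cloning; the record does not give the guide sequence. In bacteria the plasmid is maintained through a high-copy ColE1/pUC-type origin and selected with ampicillin via the β-lactamase gene. The backbone also contains an f1 origin and an SV40/EM7-driven bleomycin/Zeocin resistance cassette lying outside the viral region.

The transfer cassette has the layout of a third-generation HIV-1 vector: a CMV enhancer/promoter fused to a truncated 5' LTR drives genomic RNA production in packaging cells, followed by the Ψ packaging signal, a gag fragment, the RRE for Rev-dependent export, and the cPPT/CTS. A second truncated LTR and a bGH polyadenylation signal close the viral unit. Within it, a human U6 Pol III promoter expresses the sgRNA with an S. pyogenes tracrRNA-derived scaffold. Downstream, an hPGK promoter drives an open reading frame annotated as PP7 bacteriophage coat protein, a Rela (NF-κB p65) fragment and a nucleoplasmin NLS, followed by puromycin N-acetyltransferase and a WPRE to boost expression. How the puromycin marker is linked to the upstream coding region is not annotated.

The PP7 coat protein is an RNA-binding protein, so this arrangement suggests that a p65 activation domain is recruited to the guide scaffold, although PP7 hairpins are not annotated in the feature table. No Cas9 is encoded, so it must be supplied separately. Because CD274 encodes a cell-surface protein, its induction would offer a convenient readout of CRISPRa activity in transduced, puromycin-selected cells.
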