Features (pLannotate 1.2.2; 34 found; start..end, strand, type, name):
     31..83      -  misc_feature   bom (fragment): basis of mobility region from pBR322
    238..617     +  enhancer       CMV enhancer: human cytomegalovirus immediate early enhancer
    618..817     +  promoter       CMV promoter: human cytomegalovirus (CMV) immediate early promoter
    835..1015    +  LTR            5' LTR (truncated): truncated 5' long terminal repeat (LTR) from HIV-1
   1062..1187    +  misc_feature   HIV-1 Ψ: packaging signal of human immunodeficiency virus type 1
   1171..1534    +  CDS            HIV-1 gag (fragment): gag protein from human immunodeficiency virus 1; gag
   1680..1913    +  misc_feature   RRE: The Rev response element (RRE) of HIV-1 allows for Rev-dependent mRNA export from the nucleus to the cytoplasm.
   2290..2390    +  CDS            Rev (fragment): human immunodeficiency virus 1 (HIV-1) Rev protein; rev; enhances nuclear export of unspliced and incompletely spliced viral mRNAs
   2440..2557    +  misc_feature   cPPT/CTS: central polypurine tract and central termination sequence of HIV-1
   2615..2855    +  promoter       U6 promoter: RNA polymerase III promoter for human U6 snRNA
   3019..3083    +  misc_RNA       tracrRNA (fragment): trans-activating CRISPR RNA for the Streptococcus pyogenes CRISPR/Cas9 system
   3102..3612    +  promoter       hPGK promoter: human phosphoglycerate kinase 1 promoter
   3701..4063    +  CDS            COAT_BPPP7: Experimental evidence at protein level: Swiss-Prot protein existence level 1. Forms the phage shell; binds to the phage RNA. From Pseudomonas phage PP7 (Bacteriophage PP7).
   4070..4612    +  CDS            Rela (fragment): TF65_MOUSE - Also known as Nfkb3. Experimental evidence at protein level: Swiss-Prot protein existence level 1. NF-kappa-B is a pleiotropic transcription factor present in almost all cell types and is the endpoint of a series of signal transduction events that are initiated by a vast array of stimuli related to many biological processes such as inflammation, immunity, differentiation, cell growth, tumorigenesis and apoptosis. NF-kappa-B is a homo- or heterodimeric complex formed by the Rel-like domain- containing proteins RELA/p65, RELB, NFKB1/p105, NFKB1/p50, REL and NFKB2/p52. The heterodime
   4622..4669    +  CDS            nucleoplasmin NLS: bipartite nuclear localization signal from nucleoplasmin
   4732..5326    +  CDS            PuroR (fragment): puromycin N-acetyltransferase; pac from Streptomyces; confers resistance to puromycin
   5346..5934    +  misc_feature   WPRE: woodchuck hepatitis virus posttranscriptional regulatory element
   5930..6073    +  CDS            nef (fragment): NEF_HV1LA - Experimental evidence at protein level: Swiss-Prot protein existence level 1. Extracellular Nef protein targets CD4(+) T-lymphocytes for apoptosis by interacting with CXCR4 surface receptors. From Human immunodeficiency virus type 1 group M subtype B (isolate Lai) (HIV-1).
   6059..6239    +  LTR            5' LTR (truncated): truncated 5' long terminal repeat (LTR) from HIV-1
   6271..6382    +  polyA_signal   bGH poly(A) signal: bovine growth hormone polyadenylation signal
   6499..6520    +  promoter       SV40 promoter (fragment): SV40 enhancer and early promoter
   6541..6969    +  rep_origin     f1 ori (sequence partly withheld): f1 bacteriophage origin of replication; arrow indicates direction of (+) strand synthesis
   6983..7312    +  promoter       SV40 promoter: SV40 enhancer and early promoter
   7360..7407    +  promoter       EM7 promoter: synthetic bacterial promoter&nbsp
   7426..7800    +  CDS            BleoR: antibiotic-binding protein; Sh ble from Streptoalloteichus hindustanus; confers resistance to bleomycin, phleomycin, and Zeocin™
   7810..7935    +  CDS            ble (fragment): BLE_KLEPN - Experimental evidence at protein level: Swiss-Prot protein existence level 1. Binding protein with a strong affinity to the bleomycin family of antibiotics. Binds to CL990; an antimitotic-antibiotic compound. From Klebsiella pneumoniae.
   7930..8051    +  polyA_signal   SV40 poly(A) signal: SV40 polyadenylation signal
   8124..8140    -  protein_bind   lac operator: The lac repressor binds to the lac operator to inhibit transcription in E. coli. This inhibition can be relieved by adding lactose or isopropyl-β-D-thiogalactopyranoside (IPTG). lac repressor encoded by lacI
   8148..8178    -  promoter       lac promoter: promoter for the E. coli lac operon
   8193..8214    -  protein_bind   CAP binding site: CAP binding activates transcription in the presence of cAMP. E. coli catabolite activator protein
   8227..8319    -  CDS            lacI (fragment): lac repressor; lacI; The lac repressor binds to the lac operator to inhibit transcription in E. coli. This inhibition can be relieved by adding lactose or isopropyl-β-D-thiogalactopyranoside (IPTG).
   8502..9090    -  rep_origin     ori: high-copy-number ColE1/pMB1/pBR322/pUC origin of replication
   9261..10121   -  CDS            AmpR: β-lactamase; bla; confers resistance to ampicillin, carbenicillin, and related antibiotics
  10122..10226   -  promoter       AmpR promoter: bla
>Addgene plasmid #245323 | pMV_AA101 | addgene full sequence | sequence record 488047 | Addgene NGS Result
GTCGACGGATCGGGAGATCTCCCGATCCCCTATGGTGCACTCTCAGTACAATCTGCTCTGATGCCGCATA
GTTAAGCCAGTATCTGCTCCCTGCTTGTGTGTTGGAGGTCGCTGAGTAGTGCGCGAGCAAAATTTAAGCT
ACAACAAGGCAAGGCTTGACCGACAATTGCATGAAGAATCTGCTTAGGGTTAGGCGTTTTGCGCTGCTTC
GCGATGTACGGGCCAGATATACGCGTTGACATTGATTATTGACTAGTTATTAATAGTAATCAATTACGGG
GTCATTAGTTCATAGCCCATATATGGAGTTCCGCGTTACATAACTTACGGTAAATGGCCCGCCTGGCTGA
CCGCCCAACGACCCCCGCCCATTGACGTCAATAATGACGTATGTTCCCATAGTAACGCCAATAGGGACTT
TCCATTGACGTCAATGGGTGGAGTATTTACGGTAAACTGCCCACTTGGCAGTACATCAAGTGTATCATAT
GCCAAGTACGCCCCCTATTGACGTCAATGACGGTAAATGGCCCGCCTGGCATTATGCCCAGTACATGACC
TTATGGGACTTTCCTACTTGGCAGTACATCTACGTATTAGTCATCGCTATTACCATGGTGATGCGGTTTT
GGCAGTACATCAATGGGCGTGGATAGCGGTTTGACTCACGGGGATTTCCAAGTCTCCACCCCATTGACGT
CAATGGGAGTTTGTTTTGGCACCAAAATCAACGGGACTTTCCAAAATGTCGTAACAACTCCGCCCCATTG
ACGCAAATGGGCGGTAGGCGTGTACGGTGGGAGGTCTATATAAGCAGCGCGTTTTGCCTGTACTGGGTCT
CTCTGGTTAGACCAGATCTGAGCCTGGGAGCTCTCTGGCTAACTAGGGAACCCACTGCTTAAGCCTCAAT
AAAGCTTGCCTTGAGTGCTTCAAGTAGTGTGTGCCCGTCTGTTGTGTGACTCTGGTAACTAGAGATCCCT
CAGACCCTTTTAGTCAGTGTGGAAAATCTCTAGCAGTGGCGCCCGAACAGGGACTTGAAAGCGAAAGGGA
AACCAGAGGAGCTCTCTCGACGCAGGACTCGGCTTGCTGAAGCGCGCACGGCAAGAGGCGAGGGGCGGCG
ACTGGTGAGTACGCCAAAAATTTTGACTAGCGGAGGCTAGAAGGAGAGAGATGGGTGCGAGAGCGTCAGT
ATTAAGCGGGGGAGAATTAGATCGCGATGGGAAAAAATTCGGTTAAGGCCAGGGGGAAAGAAAAAATATA
AATTAAAACATATAGTATGGGCAAGCAGGGAGCTAGAACGATTCGCAGTTAATCCTGGCCTGTTAGAAAC
ATCAGAAGGCTGTAGACAAATACTGGGACAGCTACAACCATCCCTTCAGACAGGATCAGAAGAACTTAGA
TCATTATATAATACAGTAGCAACCCTCTATTGTGTGCATCAAAGGATAGAGATAAAAGACACCAAGGAAG
CTTTAGACAAGATAGAGGAAGAGCAAAACAAAAGTAAGACCACCGCACAGCAAGCGGCCGCTGATCTTCA
GACCTGGAGGAGGAGATATGAGGGACAATTGGAGAAGTGAATTATATAAATATAAAGTAGTAAAAATTGA
ACCATTAGGAGTAGCACCCACCAAGGCAAAGAGAAGAGTGGTGCAGAGAGAAAAAAGAGCAGTGGGAATA
GGAGCTTTGTTCCTTGGGTTCTTGGGAGCAGCAGGAAGCACTATGGGCGCAGCGTCAATGACGCTGACGG
TACAGGCCAGACAATTATTGTCTGGTATAGTGCAGCAGCAGAACAATTTGCTGAGGGCTATTGAGGCGCA
ACAGCATCTGTTGCAACTCACAGTCTGGGGCATCAAGCAGCTCCAGGCAAGAATCCTGGCTGTGGAAAGA
TACCTAAAGGATCAACAGCTCCTGGGGATTTGGGGTTGCTCTGGAAAACTCATTTGCACCACTGCTGTGC
CTTGGAATGCTAGTTGGAGTAATAAATCTCTGGAACAGATTTGGAATCACACGACCTGGATGGAGTGGGA
CAGAGAAATTAACAATTACACAAGCTTAATACACTCCTTAATTGAAGAATCGCAAAACCAGCAAGAAAAG
AATGAACAAGAATTATTGGAATTAGATAAATGGGCAAGTTTGTGGAATTGGTTTAACATAACAAATTGGC
TGTGGTATATAAAATTATTCATAATGATAGTAGGAGGCTTGGTAGGTTTAAGAATAGTTTTTGCTGTACT
TTCTATAGTGAATAGAGTTAGGCAGGGATATTCACCATTATCGTTTCAGACCCACCTCCCAACCCCGAGG
GGACCCGACAGGCCCGAAGGAATAGAAGAAGAAGGTGGAGAGAGAGACAGAGACAGATCCATTCGATTAG
TGAACGGATCGGCACTGCGTGCGCCAATTCTGCAGACAAATGGCAGTATTCATCCACAATTTTAAAAGAA
AAGGGGGGATTGGGGGGTACAGTGCAGGGGAAAGAATAGTAGACATAATAGCAACAGACATACAAACTAA
AGAATTACAAAAACAAATTACAAAAATTCAAAATTTTCGGGTTTATTACAGGGACAGCAGAGATCCAGTT
TGGTTAATTAAGGTACCGGGCAGAGAGGGCCTATTTCCCATGATTCCTTCATATTTGCATATACGATACA
AGGCTGTTAGAGAGATAATTAGAATTAATTTGACTGTAAACACAAAGATATTAGTACAAAATACGTGACG
TAGAAAGTAATAATTTCTTGGGTAGTTTGCAGTTTTAAAATTATGTTTTAAAATGGACTATCATATGCTT
ACCGTAACTTGAAAGTATTTCGATTTCTTGGCTTTATATATCTTGTGGAAAGGACGAAACACCGCTATAC
ACAGCTTTATTCCTGTTTAAGAGCTATGCTGCGAATACGAGGGAGCAGACGATATGGCGTCGCTCCTCTC
CACGAGAGCATATGGGCTCCGTGGTCTCGTACACCATCAGGGTACGTATCAGACACCATCAGGGTCTGCT
CGTATTCGCAGCATAGCAAGTTTAAATAAGGCTAGTCCGTTATCAACTTGAAAAAGTGGCACCGAGTCGG
TGCTTTTTTGAATTCGAACACGGGGTTGGGGTTGCGCCTTTTCCAAGGCAGCCCTGGGTTTGCGCAGGGA
CGCGGCTGCTCTGGGCGTGGTTCCGGGAAACGCAGCGGCGCCGACCCTGGGTCTCGCACATTCTTCACGT
CCGTTCGCAGCGTCACCCGGATCTTCGCCGCTACCCTTGTGGGCCCCCCGGCGACGCTTCCTGCTCCGCC
CCTAAGTCGGGAAGGTTCCTTGCGGTTCGCGGCGTGCCGGACGTGACAAACGGAAGCCGCATGTCTCACT
AGTACCCTCGCAGACGGACAGCGCCAGGGAGCAATGGCAGCGCGCCGACCGCGATGGGCTGTGGCCAATA
GCGGCTGCTCAGCAGGGCGCGCCGAGAGCAGCGGCCGGGAAGGGGCGGTGCGGGAGGCGGGGTGTGGGGC
GGTAGTGTGGGCCCTGTTCCTGCCCGCGCGGTGTTCCGCATTCTGCAAGCCTCCGGAGCGCACGTCGGCA
GTCGGCTCCCTCGTTGACCGAATCACCGACCTCTCTCCCCAGAGGAGCCACCATGGCCAAACGGACAGCC
GACGGAAGCGAGTTCGAGTCACCAAAGAAGAAGCGGAAAGTCGGCAGCGGCGGATCCATGTCAAAGACGA
TCGTGCTGTCTGTAGGTGAAGCCACACGCACCCTCACTGAGATACAGTCCACGGCCGATAGGCAGATTTT
TGAGGAGAAGGTGGGTCCACTGGTGGGTAGGCTTCGACTGACGGCCTCCCTGAGGCAAAACGGCGCTAAA
ACGGCTTATCGCGTTAACCTCAAGCTGGACCAGGCCGATGTCGTTGATAGTGGACTGCCCAAAGTCAGGT
ACACACAGGTGTGGAGCCACGATGTGACCATCGTGGCTAACTCAACAGAGGCGTCCCGGAAGTCTCTGTA
CGACCTGACAAAGTCCCTGGTTGCCACCTCTCAGGTGGAGGATCTGGTGGTTAATCTCGTGCCCCTCGGA
CGGGGGTCCCCTTCAGGGCAGATCAGCAACCAGGCCCTGGCTCTGGCCCCTAGCTCCGCTCCAGTGCTGG
CCCAGACTATGGTGCCCTCTAGTGCTATGGTGCCTCTGGCCCAGCCACCTGCTCCAGCCCCTGTGCTGAC
CCCAGGACCACCCCAGTCACTGAGCGCTCCAGTGCCCAAGTCTACACAGGCCGGCGAGGGGACTCTGAGT
GAAGCTCTGCTGCACCTGCAGTTCGACGCTGATGAGGACCTGGGAGCTCTGCTGGGGAACAGCACCGATC
CCGGAGTGTTCACAGATCTGGCCTCCGTGGACAACTCTGAGTTTCAGCAGCTGCTGAATCAGGGCGTGTC
CATGTCTCATAGTACAGCCGAACCAATGCTGATGGAGTACCCCGAAGCCATTACCCGGCTGGTGACCGGC
AGCCAGCGGCCCCCCGACCCCGCTCCAACTCCCCTGGGAACCAGCGGCCTGCCTAATGGGCTGTCCGGAG
ATGAGGACTTCTCAAGCATCGCTGATATGGACTTTAGTGCCCTGCTGTCACAGATTTCCTCTGGCACCAG
CAAAAGGCCGGCGGCCACGAAAAAGGCCGGCCAGGCAAAAAAGAAAAAGGGAAGCGCAACAAACTTCTCT
CTGCTGAAACAAGCCGGAGATGTCGAAGAGAATCCTGGACCGACCGAGTACAAGCCCACGGTGCGCCTCG
CCACCCGCGACGACGTCCCCAGGGCCGTACGCACCCTCGCCGCCGCGTTCGCCGACTACCCCGCCACGCG
CCACACCGTCGATCCGGACCGCCACATCGAGCGGGTCACCGAGCTGCAAGAACTCTTCCTCACGCGCGTC
GGGCTCGACATCGGCAAGGTGTGGGTCGCGGACGACGGCGCCGCGGTGGCGGTCTGGACCACGCCGGAGA
GCGTCGAAGCGGGGGCGGTGTTCGCCGAGATCGGCCCGCGCATGGCCGAGTTGAGCGGTTCCCGGCTGGC
CGCGCAGCAACAGATGGAAGGCCTCCTGGCGCCGCACCGGCCCAAGGAGCCCGCGTGGTTCCTGGCCACC
GTCGGAGTCTCGCCCGACCACCAGGGCAAGGGTCTGGGCAGCGCCGTCGTGCTCCCCGGAGTGGAGGCGG
CCGAGCGCGCCGGGGTGCCCGCCTTCCTGGAGACCTCCGCGCCCCGCAACCTCCCCTTCTACGAGCGGCT
CGGCTTCACCGTCACCGCCGACGTCGAGGTGCCCGAAGGACCGCGCACCTGGTGCATGACCCGCAAGCCC
GGTGCCGGATCCTGATAAATTCGAAAATCAACCTCTGGATTACAAAATTTGTGAAAGATTGACTGGTATT
CTTAACTATGTTGCTCCTTTTACGCTATGTGGATACGCTGCTTTAATGCCTTTGTATCATGCTATTGCTT
CCCGTATGGCTTTCATTTTCTCCTCCTTGTATAAATCCTGGTTGCTGTCTCTTTATGAGGAGTTGTGGCC
CGTTGTCAGGCAACGTGGCGTGGTGTGCACTGTGTTTGCTGACGCAACCCCCACTGGTTGGGGCATTGCC
ACCACCTGTCAGCTCCTTTCCGGGACTTTCGCTTTCCCCCTCCCTATTGCCACGGCGGAACTCATCGCCG
CCTGCCTTGCCCGCTGCTGGACAGGGGCTCGGCTGTTGGGCACTGACAATTCCGTGGTGTTGTCGGGGAA
ATCATCGTCCTTTCCTTGGCTGCTCGCCTGTGTTGCCACCTGGATTCTGCGCGGGACGTCCTTCTGCTAC
GTCCCTTCGGCCCTCAATCCAGCGGACCTTCCTTCCCGCGGCCTGCTGCCGGCTCTGCGGCCTCTTCCGC
GTCCTCGCCTTCGCCCTCAGACGAGTCGGATCTCCCTTTGGGCCGCCTCCCCGCGTCGACTTTAAGACCA
ATGACTTACAAGGCAGCTGTAGATCTTAGCCACTTTTTAAAAGAAAAGGGGGGACTGGAAGGGCTAATTC
ACTCCCAACGAAGATAAGATCTGCTTTTTGCTTGTACTGGGTCTCTCTGGTTAGACCAGATCTGAGCCTG
GGAGCTCTCTGGCTAACTAGGGAACCCACTGCTTAAGCCTCAATAAAGCTTGCCTTGAGTGCTTCAAGTA
GTGTGTGCCCGTCTGTTGTGTGACTCTGGTAACTAGAGATCCCTCAGACCCTTTTAGTCAGTGTGGAAAA
TCTCTAGCAGGGCCCGTTTAAACCCGCTGATCAGCCTCGACTGTGCCTTCTAGTTGCCAGCCATCTGTTG
TTTGCCCCTCCCCCGTGCCTTCCTTGACCCTGGAAGGTGCCACTCCCACTGTCCTTTCCTAATAAAATGA
GGAAATTGCATCGCATTGTCTGAGTAGGTGTCATTCTATTCTGGGGGGTGGGGTGGGGCAGGACAGCAAG
GGGGAGGATTGGGAAGATAATAGCAGGCATGCTGGGGATGCGGTGGGCTCTATGGCTTCTGAGGCGGAAA
GAACCAGCTGGGGCTCTAGGGGGTATCCCC
[124 nt withheld, positions 6541-6664]
C
[91 nt withheld, positions 6666-6756]
A
[49 nt withheld, positions 6758-6806]
CCTTTGACGTTGGAGTCCACGTTCTTT
[37 nt withheld, positions 6834-6870]
ACCCTATCTCGGTCTATTCTTTTGATTTATAAGGGATTTTGCCGATTTCGGCCTATTGGTTAAAAAATGA
GCTGATTTAACAAAAATTTAACGCGAATTAATTCTGTGGAATGTGTGTCAGTTAGGGTGTGGAAAGTCCC
CAGGCTCCCCAGCAGGCAGAAGTATGCAAAGCATGCATCTCAATTAGTCAGCAACCAGGTGTGGAAAGTC
CCCAGGCTCCCCAGCAGGCAGAAGTATGCAAAGCATGCATCTCAATTAGTCAGCAACCATAGTCCCGCCC
CTAACTCCGCCCATCCCGCCCCTAACTCCGCCCAGTTCCGCCCATTCTCCGCCCCATGGCTGACTAATTT
TTTTTATTTATGCAGAGGCCGAGGCCGCCTCTGCCTCTGAGCTATTCCAGAAGTAGTGAGGAGGCTTTTT
TGGAGGCCTAGGCTTTTGCAAAAAGCTCCCGGGAGCTTGTATATCCATTTTCGGATCTGATCAGCACGTG
TTGACAATTAATCATCGGCATAGTATATCGGCATAGTATAATACGACAAGGTGAGGAACTAAACCATGGC
CAAGTTGACCAGTGCCGTTCCGGTGCTCACCGCGCGCGACGTCGCCGGAGCGGTCGAGTTCTGGACCGAC
CGGCTCGGGTTCTCCCGGGACTTCGTGGAGGACGACTTCGCCGGTGTGGTCCGGGACGACGTGACCCTGT
TCATCAGCGCGGTCCAGGACCAGGTGGTGCCGGACAACACCCTGGCCTGGGTGTGGGTGCGCGGCCTGGA
CGAGCTGTACGCCGAGTGGTCGGAGGTCGTGTCCACGAACTTCCGGGACGCCTCCGGGCCGGCCATGACC
GAGATCGGCGAGCAGCCGTGGGGGCGGGAGTTCGCCCTGCGCGACCCGGCCGGCAACTGCGTGCACTTCG
TGGCCGAGGAGCAGGACTGACACGTGCTACGAGATTTCGATTCCACCGCCGCCTTCTATGAAAGGTTGGG
CTTCGGAATCGTTTTCCGGGACGCCGGCTGGATGATCCTCCAGCGCGGGGATCTCATGCTGGAGTTCTTC
GCCCACCCCAACTTGTTTATTGCAGCTTATAATGGTTACAAATAAAGCAATAGCATCACAAATTTCACAA
ATAAAGCATTTTTTTCACTGCATTCTAGTTGTGGTTTGTCCAAACTCATCAATGTATCTTATCATGTCTG
TATACCGTCGACCTCTAGCTAGAGCTTGGCGTAATCATGGTCATAGCTGTTTCCTGTGTGAAATTGTTAT
CCGCTCACAATTCCACACAACATACGAGCCGGAAGCATAAAGTGTAAAGCCTGGGGTGCCTAATGAGTGA
GCTAACTCACATTAATTGCGTTGCGCTCACTGCCCGCTTTCCAGTCGGGAAACCTGTCGTGCCAGCTGCA
TTAATGAATCGGCCAACGCGCGGGGAGAGGCGGTTTGCGTATTGGGCGCTCTTCCGCTTCCTCGCTCACT
GACTCGCTGCGCTCGGTCGTTCGGCTGCGGCGAGCGGTATCAGCTCACTCAAAGGCGGTAATACGGTTAT
CCACAGAATCAGGGGATAACGCAGGAAAGAACATGTGAGCAAAAGGCCAGCAAAAGGCCAGGAACCGTAA
AAAGGCCGCGTTGCTGGCGTTTTTCCATAGGCTCCGCCCCCCTGACGAGCATCACAAAAATCGACGCTCA
AGTCAGAGGTGGCGAAACCCGACAGGACTATAAAGATACCAGGCGTTTCCCCCTGGAAGCTCCCTCGTGC
GCTCTCCTGTTCCGACCCTGCCGCTTACCGGATACCTGTCCGCCTTTCTCCCTTCGGGAAGCGTGGCGCT
TTCTCATAGCTCACGCTGTAGGTATCTCAGTTCGGTGTAGGTCGTTCGCTCCAAGCTGGGCTGTGTGCAC
GAACCCCCCGTTCAGCCCGACCGCTGCGCCTTATCCGGTAACTATCGTCTTGAGTCCAACCCGGTAAGAC
ACGACTTATCGCCACTGGCAGCAGCCACTGGTAACAGGATTAGCAGAGCGAGGTATGTAGGCGGTGCTAC
AGAGTTCTTGAAGTGGTGGCCTAACTACGGCTACACTAGAAGAACAGTATTTGGTATCTGCGCTCTGCTG
AAGCCAGTTACCTTCGGAAAAAGAGTTGGTAGCTCTTGATCCGGCAAACAAACCACCGCTGGTAGCGGTG
GTTTTTTTGTTTGCAAGCAGCAGATTACGCGCAGAAAAAAAGGATCTCAAGAAGATCCTTTGATCTTTTC
TACGGGGTCTGACGCTCAGTGGAACGAAAACTCACGTTAAGGGATTTTGGTCATGAGATTATCAAAAAGG
ATCTTCACCTAGATCCTTTTAAATTAAAAATGAAGTTTTAAATCAATCTAAAGTATATATGAGTAAACTT
GGTCTGACAGTTACCAATGCTTAATCAGTGAGGCACCTATCTCAGCGATCTGTCTATTTCGTTCATCCAT
AGTTGCCTGACTCCCCGTCGTGTAGATAACTACGATACGGGAGGGCTTACCATCTGGCCCCAGTGCTGCA
ATGATACCGCGAGACCCACGCTCACCGGCTCCAGATTTATCAGCAATAAACCAGCCAGCCGGAAGGGCCG
AGCGCAGAAGTGGTCCTGCAACTTTATCCGCCTCCATCCAGTCTATTAATTGTTGCCGGGAAGCTAGAGT
AAGTAGTTCGCCAGTTAATAGTTTGCGCAACGTTGTTGCCATTGCTACAGGCATCGTGGTGTCACGCTCG
TCGTTTGGTATGGCTTCATTCAGCTCCGGTTCCCAACGATCAAGGCGAGTTACATGATCCCCCATGTTGT
GCAAAAAAGCGGTTAGCTCCTTCGGTCCTCCGATCGTTGTCAGAAGTAAGTTGGCCGCAGTGTTATCACT
CATGGTTATGGCAGCACTGCATAATTCTCTTACTGTCATGCCATCCGTAAGATGCTTTTCTGTGACTGGT
GAGTACTCAACCAAGTCATTCTGAGAATAGTGTATGCGGCGACCGAGTTGCTCTTGCCCGGCGTCAATAC
GGGATAATACCGCGCCACATAGCAGAACTTTAAAAGTGCTCATCATTGGAAAACGTTCTTCGGGGCGAAA
ACTCTCAAGGATCTTACCGCTGTTGAGATCCAGTTCGATGTAACCCACTCGTGCACCCAACTGATCTTCA
GCATCTTTTACTTTCACCAGCGTTTCTGGGTGAGCAAAAACAGGAAGGCAAAATGCCGCAAAAAAGGGAA
TAAGGGCGACACGGAAATGTTGAATACTCATACTCTTCCTTTTTCAATATTATTGAAGCATTTATCAGGG
TTATTGTCTCATGAGCGGATACATATTTGAATGTATTTAGAAAAATAAACAAATAGGGGTTCCGCGCACA
TTTCCCCGAAAAGTGCCACCTGAC
